>Addgene plasmid #83786 | pLMB714 | addgene full sequence | sequence record 173632 | Addgene NGS Result
TGGCGGCGGGCACGAAGGCTGCCGTCATCTATGTCATCGACAAGGACGGCATGGCGGTTTCGGCCAGTAA
CTGGCGCGAACCGACGAGCTTCGTCGGCAATGACTATCGTTTCCGCGAGTATTTTCAGGGGGCGGTCGAA
CGAGGACAGGCCGAGCACTTCGCGCTCGGCACGGTCAGCAAGAAACCGGGTCTCTATATCTCCCAGCGGA
TTTCGGACGGCAATAGCTTGCTGGGCGTCGTTGTGGTCAAGGTCGAATTCGACGACGTCGAGGCGGATTG
GAATGCCTCGAACACCCCGTCCTATGTCGTTGACGAGCGCGGCATTGTCCTCATCACCAGTATTCCGTCA
TGGCGGTTCATGACGATCGGCCGGATCGCCGAGGACCGGCTGACGGCGATCCGCGAAAGCCTTCAAGGTA
CCCCCACCGCGGACTCTGACTACAACCGTGCGCAAGGCGCATTAGGGAGGATGTATGTATGTAATCGCCT
GCGGCATCGTTGCCGGCTTGGCGGCTGCGGTGGCCCTGTTGGGCTTCACGCCGATGATGGAGGCGCTTGC
CGCCGGCGAACGCCGCAAGGCACTCGCGCAATGGACGCGGACGATGTTCCTGGTGCTGCTGCCTGTCGTG
CTGATGTGCGCGCCCATCGGGTCCAGCATTTACGACGCCGTGCAAGCGGACGCTGGCAAGCCCATCGCTT
TCCACAACGGCCGGATCACGGTCGTCATGGCCCTGGTCGGCAGCTTGGCCGTTGTCCTGGTCGCGGCTGC
GCGTGCGGTGGTCAACCGCAAGCATGCCAGCTTCTGGTTCGTCGGCTGGGTGATGGCGTCGGTTTTGGCC
GGCGGCGTCGGCGCGATCGCCAGCGCGAAGCAACTGGCGTTCCTCGGCGAACATAGCGGCATGGTGGCCT
TCGGCTTCTTCCGCGACCAGGTGAAGGACATGCACTGCGATGCGGACGTGATCCTGGCCCGGTGGGATGA
AAAGGCGAACTCGCCGGTGGTCTACCGCTGCCCGAAGGCGTACCTGCTCAACAGGTTCGCATCCGCGCCC
TTCGTGCCCTGGCCGGACTACACCGAGGGGGAAAGCGAGGATCTAGGTAGGGCGCTCGCAGCGGCCCTGC
GGGACGCGAAAAGGTGAGAAAAGCCGGGCACTGCCCGGCTTTATTTTTGCTGCTGCGCGTTCCAGGCCGC
CCACACTCGTTTGACCTGGCTCGGGCTGCATCCGACCAGCTTGGCCGTCTTGGCAATGCTCGATCCGCCG
GAGCGAAGCGTGATGATGCGGTCGTGCATGCCGGCGTCACGTTTGCGGCCGGTGTAGCGGCCGGCGGCCT
TCGCCAACTGGACACCCTGACGTTGACGCTCGCGCCGATCCTCGTAGTCGTCGCGGGCCATCTGCAAGGC
GAGCTTCAAAAGCATGTCCTGGACGGATTCCAGAACGATTTTCGCCACTCCGTTCGCCTCGGCGGCCAGC
TCCGACAGGTCCACCACGCCAGGCACGGCCAGCTTGGCCCCTTTGGCCCGGATCGACGCAACCAGGCGCT
CGGCCTCGGCCAACGGCAAGCGGCTGATGCGGTCGATCTTCTCCGCAACGACGACTTCACCAGGTTGCAG
GTCCGCGATCATGCGCAGCAGCTCGGGCCGGTCGGCGCGTGCGCCGGACGCCTTCTCGCGGTAGATGCCG
GCGACGTAGTACCCGGCGGCCCGCGTGGCCGCTACAAGGCTCTCCTGGCGTTCAAGATTCTGCTCGTCCG
TACTGGCGCGCAGGTAGATGCGGGCGACCTTCAACCTTCGTCCCTCCGGTTGTTGCTCTCGCGTCGCCAT
TTCCACGGCTCGACGGCGTGCGGATCGGACCAGAGGCCGACGCGCTTGCCTCGCGCCTCCTGTTCGAGCC
GCAGCATTTCAGGGTCGGCCGCGCGGCCGTGGAAGCGATAGGCCCACGCCATGCCCTGGTGAACCATCGC
GGCGTTGACGTTGCGCGGCTGCGGCGGCCGGCTGGCCAGCTCCATGTTGACCCACACGGTGCCCAGCGTG
CGGCCGTAACGGTCGGTGTCCTTCTCGTCGACCAGGACGTGCCGGCGGAACACCATGCCGGCCAGCGCCT
GGCGCGCACGTTCGCCGAAGGCTTGCCGCTTTTCCGGCGCGTCAATGTCCACCAGGCGCACGCGCACCGG
CTGCTTGTCTACCAGCACGTCGATGGTGTCGCCGTCGATGATGCGCACGACCTCGCCGCGCAGCTCGGCC
CATGCCGGCGAGGCAACGACCAGGACGGCCAGCGCGGCAGCGGCGCGCAGCATGGCGTAGCTTCGGCGCT
TCATGCGTGGCCCCATTGCTGATGATCGGGGTACGCCAGGTGCAGCACTGCATCGAAATTGGCCTTGCAG
TAGCCGTCCAGCGCCACCCGCGAGCCGAACGCCGGCGAAAGGTACTCGACCAGGCCGGGCCGGTCGCGGA
CCTCGCGCCCCAGGACGTGGATGCGCCGGCCGCGTGTGCCGTCGGGTCCAGGCACGAAGGCCAGCGCCTC
GATGTTGAAGTCGATGGATAGAAGTTGTCGGTAGTGCTTGGCCGCCCTCATCGCGTCCCCCTTGGTCAAA
TTGGGTATACCCATTTGGGCCTAGTCTAGCCGGCATGGCGCATTACAGCAATACGCAATTTAAATGCGCC
TAGCGCATTTTCCCGACCTTAATGCGCCTCGCGCTGTAGCCTCACGCCCACATATGTGCTAATGTGGTTA
CGTGTATTTTATGGAGGTTATCCAATGAGCCGCCTGACAATCGACATGACGGACCAGCAGCACCAGAGCC
TGAAAGCCCTGGCCGCCTTGCAGGGCAAGACCATTAAGCAATACGCCCTCGAACGTCTGTTCCCCGGTGA
CGCTGATGCCGATCAGGCATGGCAGGAACTGAAAACCATGCTGGGGAACCGCATCAACGATGGGCTTGCC
GGCAAGGTGTCCACCAAGAGCGTCGGCGAAATTCTTGATGAAGAACTCAGCGGGGATCGCGCTTGACGGC
CTACATCCTCACGGCTGAGGCCGAAGCCGATCTACGCGGCATCATCCGCTACACGCGCCGGGAGTGGGGC
GCGGCGCAGGTGCGCCGCTATATCGCTAAGCTGGAACAGGGCATAGCCAGGCTTGCCGCCGGCGAAGGCC
CGTTTAAGGACATGAGCGAACTCTTTCCCGCGCTGCGGATGGCCCGCTGCGAACACCACTACGTTTTTTG
CCTGCCGCGTGCGGGCGAACCCGCGTTGGTCGTGGCGATCCTGCATGAGCGCATGGACCTCATGACGCGA
CTTGCCGACAGGCTCAAGGGCTGATTTCAGCCGCTAAAAATCGCGCCACTCACAACGTCCTGATGGCGTA
CTTACCCAAAGAACAGCTAGGAGAATCATTTATGCTCAGCACACTTCCACAAGCTCATGCAACTTTCTTG
AACCGCATCCGCGATGCGGTCGCTTCCGATGTTCGCTTCCGCGCTCTTCTGATCGGCGGCTCTTACGTTC
ACGGAGGACTCGATGAGCACTCCGATTTGGATTTCGACATCGTTGTTGAGGACAACTGCTACGCAGATGT
CTTGTCTACACGCAAGGATTTTGCCGAGGCACTGCCCGGCTTCCTCAACGCGTTCACCGGCGAACATGTA
GGAGAACCGCGCCTTCTGATCTGCCTATATGGTCCGCCACTGCTACACATCGGGGGATCAGCTTGGCGTA
ATCATGGTCATAGCTGTTTCCTGTGTGAAATTGTTATCCGCTCACAATTCCACACAACATACGAGCCGGA
AGCATAAAGTGTAAAGCCTGGGGTGCCTAATGAGTGAGCTAACTCACATTAATTGCGTTGCGCTCACTGC
CCGCTTTCCAGTCGGGAAACCTGTCGTGCCAGCTGCATTAATGAATCGGCCAACGCGCGGGGAGAGGCGG
TTTGCGTATTGGAATTAATTCTTGAAGACGAAAGGGCCTCGTGATACGCCTATTTTTATAGGTTAATGTC
ATGATAATAATGGTTTCTTAGAGCTTATCGGCCAGCCTCGCAGAGCAGGATTCCCGTTGAGCACCGCCAG
GTGCGAATAAGGGACAGTGAAGAAGGAACACCCGCTCGCGGGTGGGCCTACTTCACCTATCCTGCCCGGC
TGACGCCGTTGGATACACCAAGGAAAGTCTACACGAACCCTTTGGCAAAATCCTGTATATCGTGCGAAAA
AGGATGGATATACCGAAAAAATCGCTATAATGACCCCGAAGCAGGGTTATGCAGCGGAAAAGATCCGTCG
ATCGACCCAGGTGGCACTTTTCGGGGAAATGTGCGCGGAACCCCTATTTGTTTATTTTTCTAAATACATT
CAAATATGTATCCGCTCATGAGACAATAACCCTGATAAATGCTTCAATAATATTGAAAAAGGAAGAGTAT
GAGTATTCAACATTTCCGTGTCGCCCTTATTCCCTTTTTTGCGGCATTTTGCCTTCCTGTTTTTGCTCAC
CCAGAAACGCTGGTGAAAGTAAAAGATGCTGAAGATCAGTTGGGTGCACGAGTGGGTTACATCGAACTGG
ATCTCAACAGCGGTAAGATCCTTGAGAGTTTTCGCCCCGAAGAACGTTTTCCAATGATGAGCACTTTTAA
AGTTCTGCTATGTGGCGCGGTATTATCCCGTGTTGACGCCGGGCAAGAGCAACTCGGTCGCCGCATACAC
TATTCTCAGAATGACTTGGTTGAGTACTCACCAGTCACAGAAAAGCATCTTACGGATGGCATGACAGTAA
GAGAATTATGCAGTGCTGCCATAACCATGAGTGATAACACTGCGGCCAACTTACTTCTGACAACGATCGG
AGGACCGAAGGAGCTAACCGCTTTTTTGCACAACATGGGGGATCATGTAACTCGCCTTGATCGTTGGGAA
CCGGAGCTGAATGAAGCCATACCAAACGACGAGCGTGACACCACGATGCCTGTAGCAATGGCAACAACGT
TGCGCAAACTATTAACTGGCGAACTACTTACTCTAGCTTCCCGGCAACAATTAATAGACTGGATGGAGGC
GGATAAAGTTGCAGGACCACTTCTGCGCTCGGCCCTTCCGGCTGGCTGGTTTATTGCTGATAAATCTGGA
GCCGGTGAGCGTGGGTCTCGCGGTATCATTGCAGCACTGGGGCCAGATGGTAAGCCCTCCCGTATCGTAG
TTATCTACACGACGGGGAGTCAGGCAACTATGGATGAACGAAATAGACAGATCGCTGAGATAGGTGCCTC
ACTGATTAAGCATTGGTAACTGTCAGACCAAGTTTACTCATATATACTTTAGATTGATTTAAAACTTCAT
TTTTAATTTAAAAGGATCTAGGTGAAGATCCTTTTTGATAATCTCATGACCAAAATCCCTTAACGTGAGT
TTTCGTTCCACTGAGCGTCAGACCCCGTAGAAAAGATCAAAGGATCTTCTTGAGATCCTTTTTTTCTGCG
GGGGATCAGGACCGCTGCCGGAGCGCAACCCACTCACTACAGCAGAGCCATGTAGACAACATCCCCTCCC
CCTTTCCACCGCGTCAGACGCCCGTAGCAGCCCGCTACGGGCTTTTTCATGCCCTGCCCTAGCGTCCAAG
CCTCACGGCCGCGCTCGGCCTCTCTGGCGGCCTTCTGGCGCTCCTGCTGCGGCGTCCGCTCGTGGGCCGT
GGCGCGGGTCCGCGCGCCGGCCTCGTGCGCCTGGCGCTCGCGGGCGAGGTCCAGGGCGGCCGTCTTCACG
TTCTGCCTTGCGCAGATGAGATAGATCCGTCAATTCCGGCCTATCGTTTCCACGATCAGCGATCGGCTCG
TTGCCCTGCGCCGCTCCAAAGCCCGCGACGCAGCGCCGGCAGGCAGAGCAAGTAGAGGGCAGCGCCTGCA
ATCCATGCCCACCCGTTCCACGTTGTTATAGAAGCCGCATAGATCGCCGTGAAGAGGAGGGGTCCGACGA
TCGAGGTCAGGCTGGTGAGCGCCGCCAGTGAGCCTTGCAGCTGCCCCTGACGTTCCTCATCCACCTGCCT
GGACAACATTGCTTGCAGCGCCGGCATTCCGATGCCACCCGAAGCAAGCAGGACCATGATCGGGAACGCC
ATCCATCCCCGTGTCGCGAAGGCAAGCAGGATGTAGCCTGTGCCGTCGGCAATCATTCCGAGCATGAGTG
CCCGCCTTTCGCCGAGCCGGGCGGCTACAGGGCCGGTGATCATTGCCTGGGCGAGTGAATGCAGAATGCC
AAATGCGGCAAGCGAAATGCCGATCGTGGTCGCGTCCCAGTGAAAGCGATCCTCGCCGAAAATGACCCAA
AGCGCGGCCGGCACCTGTCCGACAAGTTGCATGATGAAGAAGACCGCCATCAGGGCGGCGACGACGGTCA
TGCCCCGGGCCCACCGGAACGAAGCGAGCGGGTTGAGAGCCTCCCGGCGTAACGGCCGGCGTTCGCCTTT
GTGCGACTCCGGCAAAAGGAAACAGCCCGTCAGGAAATTGAGGCCGTTCAAGGCTGCCGCGGCGAAGAAC
GGAGCGTGGGGGGAGAAACCGCCCATCAGCCCACCGAGCACAGGTCCCGCGACCATCCCGAACCCGAAAC
AGGCGCTCATGAAGCCGAAGTGCCGCGCGCGCTCATCGCCATCAGTGATATCGGCAATATAAGCGCCGGC
TACCGCCCCAGTCGCCCCGGTGATGCCGGCCACGATCCGCCCGATATAGAGAACCCAAAGGAAAGGCGCT
GTCGCCATGATGGCGTAGTCGACAGTGGCGCCGGCCAGCGAGACGAGCAAGATTGGCCGCCGCCCGAAAC
GATCCGACAGCGCGCCCAGCACAGGTGCGCAGGCAAATTGCACCAACGCATACAGCGCCAGCAGAATGCC
ATAGTGGGCGGTGACGTCGTTCGAGTGAACCAGATCGCGCAGGAGGCCCGGCAGCACCGGCATAATCAGG
CCGATGCCGACAGCGTCGAGCGCGACAGTGCTCAGAATTACGATCAGGGGTATGTTGGGTTTCACGTCTG
GCCTCCGGACCAGCCTCCGCTGGTCCGATTGAACGCGCGGATTCTTTATCACTGATAAGTTGGTGGACAT
ATTATGTTTATCAGTGATAAAGTGTCAAGCATGACAAAGTTGCAGCCGAATACAGTGATCCGTGCCGCCC
TGGACCTGTTGAACGAGGTCGGCGTAGACGGTCTGACGACACGCAAACTGGCGGAACGGTTGGGGGTTCA
GCAGCCGGCGCTTTACTGGCACTTCAGGAACAAGCGGGCGCTGCTCGACGCACTGGCCGAAGCCATGCTG
GCGGAGAATCATACGCATTCGGTGCCGAGAGCCGACGACGACTGGCGCTCATTTCTGATCGGGAATGCCC
GCAGCTTCAGGCAGGCGCTGCTCGCCTACCGCGATGGCGCGCGCATCCATGCCGGCACGCGACCGGGCGC
ACCGCAGATGGAAACGGCCGACGCGCAGCTTCGCTTCCTCTGCGAGGCGGGTTTTTCGGCCGGGGACGCC
GTCAATGCGCTGATGACAATCAGCTACTTCACTGTTGGGGCCGTGCTTGAGGAGCAGGCCGGCGACAGCG
ATGCCGGCGAGCGCGGCGGCACCGTTGAACAGGCTCCGCTCTCGCCGCTGTTGCGGGCCGCGATAGACGC
CTTCGACGAAGCCGGTCCGGACGCAGCGTTCGAGCAGGGACTCGCGGTGATTGTCGATGGATTGGCGAAA
AGGAGGCTCGTTGTCAGGAACGTTGAAGGACCGAGAAAGGGTGACGATTGATCAGGACCGCTGCCGGAGC
GCAACCCACTCACTACAGCAGAGCCATGTAGACAACATCCCCTCCCCCTTTCCACCGCGTCAGACGCCCG
TAGCAGCCCGCTACGGGCTTTTTCATGCCCTGCCCTAGCGTCCAAGCCTCACGGCCGCGCTCGGCCTCTC
TGGCGGCCTTCTGGCGCTCCTGCTGCGGCGTCCGCTCGTGGGCCGTGGCGCGGGTCCGCGCGCCGGCCTC
GTGCGCCTGGCGCTCGCGGGCGAGGTCCAGGGCGGCCGTCTTCACGTTCTGCCTTGCGCAGATGAGATAG
ATCCCGGAATTGACGGATCTAGCGTGGACTCAAGGCTCTCGCGAATGGCTCGCGTTGGAAACTTTCATTG
ACACTTGAGGGGCACCGCAGGGAAATTCTCGTCCTTGCGAGAACCGGCTATGTCGTGCTGCGCATCGAGC
CTGCGCCCTTGGCTTGTCTCGCCCCTCTCCGCGTCGCTACGGGGCTTCCAGCGCCTTTCCGACGCTCACC
GGGCTGGTTGCCCTCGCCGCTGGGCTGGCGGCCGTCTATGGCCCTGCAAACGCGCCAGAAACGCCGTCGA
AGCCGTGTGCGAGACACCGCGGCCGCCGGCGTTGTGGATACCTCGCGGAAAACTTGGCCCTCACTGACAG
ATGAGGGGCGGACGTTGACACTTGAGGGGCCGACTCACCCGGCGCGGCGTTGACAGATGAGGGGCAGGCT
CGATTTCGGCCGGCGACGTGGAGCTGGCCAGCCTCGCAAATCGGCGAAAACGCCTGATTTTACGCGAGTT
TCCCACAGATGATGTGGACAAGCCTGGGGATAAGTGCCCTGCGGTATTGACACTTGAGGGGCGCGACTAC
TGACAGATGAGGGGCGCGATCCTTGACACTTGAGGGGCAGAGTGCTGACAGATGAGGGGCGCACCTATTG
ACATTTGAGGGGCTGTCCACAGGCAGAAAATCCAGCATTTGCAAGGGTTTCCGCCCGTTTTTCGGCCACC
GCTAACCTGTCTTTTAACCTGCTTTTAAACCAATATTTATAAACCTTGTTTTTAACCAGGGCTGCGCCCT
GTGCGCGTGACCGCGCACGCCGAAGGGGGGTGCCCCCCCTTCTCGAACCCTCCCGGCCCGCTAACGCGGG
CCTCCCATCCCCCCAGGGGCTGCGCCCCTCGGCCGCGAACGGCCTCACCCCAAAAATGGCAGCGCTGGCA
GTCCTTGCCATTGCCGGGATCGGGGCAGTAACGGGATGGGCGATCAGCCCGAGCGCGACGCCCGGAAGCA
TTGACGTGCCGCAGGTGCTGGCATCGACATTCAGCGACCAGGTGCCGGGCAGTGAGGGCGGCGGCCTGGG
TGGCGGCCTGCCCTTCACTTCGGCCGTCGGGGCATTCACGGACTTCATGGCGGGGCCGGCAATTTTTACC
TTGGGCATTCTTGGCATAGTGGTCGCGGGTGCCGTGCTCGTGTTCGGGGGTGAATTAATTCCCCGGATCG
ATCCGTCAGCTTCACGCTGCCGCAAGCACTCAGGGCGCAAGGGCTGCTAAAGGAAGCGGAACACGTAGAA
AGCCAGTCCGCAGAAACGGTGCTGACCCCGGATGAATGTCAGCTACTGGGCTATCTGGACAAGGGAAAAC
GCAAGCGCAAAGAGAAAGCAGGTAGCTTGCAGTGGGCTTACATGGCGATAGCTAGACTGGGCGGTTTTAT
GGACAGCAAGCGAACCGGAATTGCCAGCTGGGGCGCCCTCTGGTAAGGTTGGGAAGCCCTGCAAAGTAAA
CTGGATGGCTTTCTTGCCGCCAAGGATCTGATGGCGCAGGGGATCAAGATCGACGGATCGATCCGGGGAA
TTCCGGGGCAATCCCGCAAGGAGGGTGAATGAATCGGACGTTTGACCGGAAGGCATACAGGCAAGAACTG
ATCGACGCGGGGTTTTCCGCCGAGGATGCCGAAACCATCGCAAGCCGCACCGTCATGCGTGCGCCCCGCG
AAACCTTCCAGTCCGTCGGCTCGATGGTCCAGCAAGCTACGGCCAAGATCGAGCGCGACAGCGTGCAACT
GGCTCCCCCTGCCCTGCCCGCGCCATCGGCCGCCGTGGAGCGTTCGCGTCGTCTCGAACAGGAGGCGGCA
GGTTTGGCGAAGTCGATGACCATCGACACGCGAGGAACTATGACGACCAAGAAGCGAAAAACCGCCGGCG
AGGACCTGGCAAAACAGGTCAGCGAGGCCAAGCAGGCCGCGTTGCTGAAACACACGAAGCAGCAGATCAA
GGAAATGCAGCTTTCCTTGTTCGATATTGCGCCGTGGCCGGACACGATGCGAGCGATGCCAAACGACACG
GCCCGCTCTGCCCTGTTCACCACGCGCAACAAGAAAATCCCGCGCGAGGCGCTGCAAAACAAGGTCATTT
TCCACGTCAACAAGGACGTGAAGATCACCTACACCGGCGTCGAGCTGCGGGCCGACGATGACGAACTGGT
GTGGCAGCAGGTGTTGGAGTACGCGAAGCGCACCCCTATCGGCGAGCCGATCACCTTCACGTTCTACGAG
CTTTGCCAGGACCTGGGCTGGTCGATCAATGGCCGGTATTACACGAAGGCCGAGGAATGCCTGTCGCGCC
TACAGGCGACGGCGATGGGCTTCACGTCCGACCGCGTTGGGCACCTGGAATCGGTGTCGCTGCTGCACCG
CTTCCGCGTCCTGGACCGTGGCAAGAAAACGTCCCGTTGCCAGGTCCTGATCGACGAGGAAATCGTCGTG
CTGTTTGCTGGCGACCACTACACGAAATTCATATGGGAGAAGTACCGCAAGCTGTCGCCGACGGCCCGAC
GGATGTTCGACTATTTCAGCTCGCACCGGGAGCCGTACCCGCTCAAGCTGGAAACCTTCCGCCTCATGTG
CGGATCGGATTCCACCCGCGTGAAGAAGTGGCGCGAGCAGGTCGGCGAAGCCTGCGAAGAGTTGCGAGGC
AGCGGCCTGGTGGAACACGCCTGGGTCAATGATGACCTGGTGCATTGCAAACGCTAGGGCCTTGTGGGGT
CAGTTCCGGCTGGGGGTTCAGCAGCCACCTGCAGGTCATCAACTATCAAACGCTTCGGTTAAGCTTAAAG
CACACCCTTTCTGCGTCCTCGTATTGACGCGACGTAAAATTTCAACGAGCACGCCGGGATACTTACCATA
TTCTCTGCTAATTATCCCGACATCATCGGTAACAATAAATGCTGGATAACTGGTTGCTGACGCATCCATA
TAACTCATCAACCCCGGCGTTCCATCAGGTACAGGTTTCAACGTTTCAGGATCAAGCGCTCGCGCATATA
CCCACGGCGGAACATGTTTACGCTGCATTTCATCCTCAAAGAAACAAGTGTTGAGTTCAACTTGATTAAA
TATATCTCGGATCTGACTAATATCACTGAGATTGAAAGTATCAAATAAAAGATGATTGAAATCATCACGT
TTCAGAGATTCTTTTTCGTAACTTTTCCAGCCGCCTCCGGTTATGATATAAAGGCTTTTATCTCCAGAAA
ATGAGATTTTTTTATCTTTCATATAATGGCAGAGTAAATAAATAAAGTATGGCGAACCAATAAGACAAAG
ATCTTTCCCTTGATTTTTTATTCGTTCAAGACTATTCAATGTTTTAACAAAATCTATTCGTTCTTCTGTT
ACGGTAAATGTCGTAGGATATAACAATTCCACCAAACTCATAACATATTTAAACCAAATATTATGAGCAT
TAAATCTATCTGGTCCCAAATTGACTAATTCTATTTGATGATCAAACCAACTACCAACATATTTCATGCC
ATAACTCACAGAGCCTAAGAGTCTCTCAATACTTAATCTGTCACGCGCCACCTGACTTTTTAAACCATTC
GTGCCGCTACTGGTAAACCAACTTTCAATCTCGTTTTCCTGAGAAGTTAATAAGCGAGTAAACTTAAAAA
CCGATGTTGGGAATACAGGTATGTCATCAATTTCCGTAATATTGTCATCTACTTTGTGTGCCTGACAGTA
GTGACGATATTCTCGACAATGTTTATAATGATTACGAAATGCATCAAGCACAAGTTTCTTTCTGATTTTT
TCCTGCTCGTCGTAAGACCACACTAATGGATCGCTCGAAAAAATCAAATCATCAATTTCTGAGCTTGCTG
TAATTTCTTGTTTATCAACATATGAAGTCATACCTGTTTTACTCCTCAAGATAATATTAGAAAGTATGGC
AGCACTGCTGTCATACTCTTTTATACCCTTCATCTTTCAAGCTGCTGCTTTGTTGGCTGCTTTCACTCAC
CCCAGTCACATAGTTATCTATGCTCCTGGGGATTCGTTCACTTGCCGCCTCGCTGCAACTCGAAATCTAT
TAGGTATATTCCATGTGGTACTTCTTAATATTATCATCAACAATATTGATTACATTTTTTTGGCTCATCA
AATCATTCATTGGTTCAAAGGACAGCAATACACTTTTCGCACCACACTTTTCAATTGCCAACTTAGCCGC
AGTTATACACTCCGTATAATTTCCGACAGCGTTTTCTGCAATTATTTCTTCAAGTTTATTTTCGAAATTT
TCATTAGGGTGCATTTCAAGAACATAATCACTAATAAATGCACGCGTCTCTTGTTTAGCTTTATTACTAT
CTTCGTTATAGTTAACTAATATCATTAACTGATGGTCTATCTCTGATAGGTCAACGTCATATTTATCCGC
AACGGCTTTATATCTTTCAGCATATTCATATCTAACATCATTAGAATCATCCCACTTAAAGATGAGAGGA
ATACCTTTTTTGGCCGCCCACTCAACAATATGATGACTGGTTGCTGTTACATATTTCCGAGGTCCGCCTG
GCGTATAAGCATGGGGATTTACAGATATTTTAGGGAAGCTATAAAAATCGTTATCTGGATTACAATAGCC
TGTTGTTAAAGCATCGTTAATGATTTCATAACACTCTTCAAATAGTTGCTGTTGATATTCAACCGGGCGA
TTAAAAAAATGCATTTCATCTTTTTTTTCGCAATCACTAAACCCTAAAATAAATCTCCCTTCACTTAACT
GATCCAATAAGCAAGCTTCCTCCGCTATGCGGACAGGATGATGAGTTGTAATGATGTGATTTAATGAACC
AATTTTAATTTTCTCTGTTAAACCGAGCAGAAAACCAGAAACAGTCAGAGGAGCGCCGACAACACCATTA
TCTGAAAAATGATTTTCATACACTAAAATCTGTTCAAAATTCAACTTATCAACATACTCCGTTATTTCCT
GCATGCGAACTATACTTTGTTCTTGAACAGTTGTTGAATTGATGAAGTTAAGGAAGAACAATCCAAATTT
CATTTCTTTCTCCTTAGCTAATATAATAGCGAACGTTGTTTTTCTTTAAGAAATGGCATGACATCAGACT
GGAAGAGCTTCATGGAAGCAATAATTTCGTCTACTGTTCCATTAGCTTCAAATCCACAACAAATATTTGA
TATTCCTGTAGCATCAATGTCTTTTTGAATTATGTCAATACATTCCTGCGGCGTTCCCACGGGATTGATT
TCGTAACTGTAATCAATACGGCGATTAGTATCTTTATGTCCTTTTAATACAAAGTCACGCCACTGCCCTT
TATTGAAATCATAACCTCTTGTTTGGTCTGAATCATCAAAAATAGTCGTAGCATTCACATAAGAATCATA
CCAATGCCCCAGAAATTTCCGGCAAATCTCTTTCGCTTTAATTGAGTCATGATCTACAGATGTTATATAT
GATAAGCAATGGTCGATATTATGAATATCGTGCCCATATTCTTGAGCCACTTCATTATAAAGCTCAAGTT
GTGCTTTCTTTTCGTTAGTATTTATAATCCAACTTAATATCATCGGTAGGCCAAATTGAGCAGCCCACTC
AGTCGTCGAAGCTGATTCAGCCACCACATAAACCGGTGCGCCACCTCTGCTATACGCCGCGGGGTTTACT
TTTACCTTATGGAACTTGATATGTTCATTATCAGCTTCCATATATCCCTCTGTCATGCCATTCTTTATCA
GCCCGTACCAGCATTCCGCTAAGGCGCGACTGTTATTCATATCTGTGCCGAATACGCGAAAGTCCTTGTT
GTAAAGCCCTCGGCAAATACCAAACCGAAATCGTCCTTTTGACATTTGATCCAATAAATTCACATCTTCA
AGTTGGCGTACTGGATGGGCTGTGGGAAGAACAATAGCGGCAGTTCCTACATTCAATTTTTTAGTCGCGC
CAAGTAAATATGCAGCAGCGACATAAGGGTTACCAAGCAAACCAAACTCCGTGAAATGATGCTCCAGTAA
CCATACGGTATCAAAACCACACTCCTCAGAGATGCGACCTAATTTAACCAAACGTTTCATTACCTCTGTT
TGAGAAAATTGGGGAGGTTGGTATGTAAGCAAAAAGTTTCCAAATTTCATAGAGAGTCCTTATATTGCTA
TTTGAGTGATAGAATATCTCAATAGATTTTAAGACAGAGAAATTGCTTGATTTTCAATCTCAATTCTCAT
TCGGCGTTCATTGACTGTCGCAATAGTTAAATGTTCAAATGACGGTTCAGTAATATCAACATCAATATCC
AGATGATCATTATCCATCGCGATAGCGGCTTTCGTAACCGATTGATAAAAATTGCGCAGGACCACTAAAT
TTTCACTCAAGTCATGCGAACTTCCTAACAAAGAATATATCTTGCATCGATTACTACGAATATTTGATAA
CAATGTGATAACTTCATCTTGCTTGACCCAATTATCGTTATTTGCAGTAAAAGCAATAAACGGTATATCA
AGATACATCATGTTATTAATTGTAGAAGCTAAATCTTCCCAACCAAAATCAAGACAATCTCTCGCAAAGA
CTTCAGCACCCAATTTATGGCCTTCAAAATCTAGATTATTCGGCAATTCATTAATGGGTAGACTGAGATA
ATCAAACCCTAAAGCTCTTTCAAGAGAATATCTTAAGTTAACAACACCGACTGCGGTGATTAAAAACGAA
GCATTGATTTCAGATAGGCTTGCATAAGCTATCCGCGCAGATAAGCTTGAAGCCAACATACCGAAGTTAT
TTATTTTTCGTGTAGTTAACCAATCAACCACTGCTAACAAGCTCTGCTTTCCTATAGACATTGTAAATTC
ATCAATTGTCCCTGAACTCAATCCAACGTGGTGAAGCGAATCATAGCGGATCACATGAAATCCATTCCGC
GATAAATATTCCGCCAGACCAGCAAAATGATCCATCCTGCGGGCAAAACCAGACGCAATAATAATGGCAT
TCTTTCTCTTTGGGCTGTTTTCTTCTGGCAGCGTTTCCCAAACATGAATTTTTTTATTTCCTTCAACACA
AATAACGTGGTCGATGGTTTTATATTTTGATTCATTTTCCATACTTTTTACCTATTATGGGACAAATACA
AGGAACTTATCTTCTTCCAGGAATCGAGTCTGTTCTATTTCAACCGCAACATCCTTAGCCGTATAGTTAG
ATGGCCTTTCATGAGAAATATATGTCACTAATCGTTGCAACGGTCTCATTCCGTCATGAGATCCACCAAC
TCGAAATATGTTATTCATTCCTGCTTCTACAATCCTTTCCGCACCTTTTAATGCTAACGCATCTCGATAT
TTAAATGATGACTCCCAAGGAAAAATAGATATGGTTTGCGTCTTATTTTTTTGAACATAAGGCAATATTT
GCTCAATATTATCGACGTGATGAAGGTACACACATCTGCCAAGTGGTTGATTAAATTCCACACCTGCATT
TGACTCAATAATCATCCAACGTTGATGAATATCCACCTCTACTTTTAATCCAGCAAACAAGCTTTCTTTT
TGAACTAAAGAATAGGCCGCCTTTTCATCAAAATCTTTTTTGGCATTCGGTAATATATGCGCATATAGAT
TAAGTTTTTCTATCAACGCTAACTTAAATTCCTCATAATGATTTCCCATGTAATATATGTTTTGGGCAGA
AAAACAAGCTCGCTGATCGTAAAAACAAACATCATGAGCCGCACCTGTCGCTGCGGACGTCAAATCAACA
GGATTATCGATAATGCAAAGACTCTTTTTAGAACCAAATTTAATCACATCAGCATAAGATGGCGCATGCT
CTACCGCCCAATTAATCGCATCTGGCCCTCCCCAAGCGACAATAACATCCGCATGTTGCATAATTTCTTT
TGCGAGTGATGTATCACCTTGGTGGGGCCAATATATAACAGATAAAGAGCGCGTTATCGGATGATTAGGG
TCTACATCAATAAAACTTAACGCTAATGCATTAGCGGTAAAAGGATCGGTTGACGATGTTTTTATAATAC
ACTGATTCTTAGTTAAAATTGCGCGTAATATAGACATGATCCCAGATAATGGAACATTACCTGCCAACAG
ATGTACAGATTTACCTTTCGGAAAAGCCCGAACATAACTTTCATCCTGAGGTAGCCATTCATCCATGATA
TGGCGAGAACCAAGTTCATTTTCTACAACATCATAAAGGCCGCCTTTAGAACATAAAATCATAGATATCC
AATTGGCCTCTAGCTTAGCCATTTCTTCTGAATATCCCATATATTTTTTTAAGTCACGAATGTATGTCCT
GCGTCTTGAGTATTCTTCATTTTTCCATCTTTGCCCTACCGTATAGAGAAAATTGACAATGTTATGCAAC
CGTAATTCGTTATTTCCATTACAATCAATAATGTTTTTTACATGAGAGTCATTCAATATTGGCAGGTAAA
CACTATTATCACCAAAATTAATGGATTGCACTAAATCATCACCTTCGGGAAAGATTTCAACCTGGCCGTT
AATAATGAATGAAATTTTTTTAGTCATACGTATCCTCCAAGCCTGAATTCGTTTAAACGGATCCTTGCCC
TTGCTGTCTGCGACTGCATCGAGTGGTGCTGCGATCATGATGTCCTCCTAGTGGCTCGTCCGGAACGTAC
TCCGGCCTCCCGAGCCGTTCGCTTCAAGTCCAACAGCTCAGCCGTTGTTGCCAGGTTCTTCGCAATCGCC
GTGCCAGTTTTGCGTCGACTAGCAACGTATTGAATTAATTACATAAAAATTTACGAGGCTTCTGATATCT
CATTAAGAAATGCGGAAATCCGCACAAATCTATTTGCGTTTCGTGCAGAAAAATGCACAAATCCGCCATG
TCCGTGTCGCAGAAATTGTGGCCTTCCCTGCCCCTGCAACACCGCATCCGCCGGATGTGGTGGGCCTACG
CCGTGCTCGCCCTCCTCGCTGTCGTCGCAAGCCTGTGGGCCAGCGGCGAGATCGGCCGGCACCGAGCGGA
GGCTGCTCTCCAGGAACAGGCCCGCATGGATGCGAGGCTGAATGCGGCTTTGCTGCGCACGGTTCTCGAA
AAATACCGGGCGCTTCCCTTCGTGCTGTCGCAGGACGCGGCACTCGCTGCCGCACTGGCGGGAAACGATG
CCGGCGCGTTCGAGCGGCTCAGTCAGAAGCTGGAAAATT
Features (pLannotate 1.2.2; 24 found; start..end, strand, type, name):
   1164..1820    -  CDS            parA: PARA4_ECOLX - Protein inferred from homology: Swiss-Prot protein existence level 3. Involved in plasmid partition. From Escherichia coli.
   1784..2626    -  CDS            parB: PARB4_ECOLX - Protein predicted: Swiss-Prot protein existence level 4. Involved in plasmid partition. From Escherichia coli.
   2755..3003    +  CDS            parD: PARD_ECOLX - Experimental evidence at protein level: Swiss-Prot protein existence level 1. Antitoxin component of a type II toxin-antitoxin (TA) system involved in plasmid partition. Inhibits the anti-DNA gyrase activity of toxin ParE; reverses and restores gyrase catalytic activity in vitro. The parDE operon alone is capable of stabilizing an RK2-derived minireplicon under defined growth conditions in several different Gram- negative bacteria. It does so by the post-segregational killing (PSK) of plasmid-free cells, also referred to as a plasmid addiction system. Binds its own promoter, autor
   3003..3311    +  CDS            parE: PARE_ECOLX - Experimental evidence at protein level: Swiss-Prot protein existence level 1. Toxin component of a type II toxin-antitoxin (TA) system involved in plasmid partition. Acts by inhibiting DNA gyrase, converting supercoiled plasmid DNA into a singly cleaved linear form in an ATP-dependent fashion. To do so it probably interacts with one of the gyrase subunits. Gyrase inhibition is prevented by antitoxin ParD, and is reversed in vitro by incubation with ParD. In cells that have lost the plasmid filamentation and growth inhibition occur; this is suppressed when ParD is supplied in trans
   3739..3761    -  protein_bind   lac operator (fragment): The lac repressor binds to the lac operator to inhibit transcription in E. coli. This inhibition can be relieved by adding lactose or isopropyl-β-D-thiogalactopyranoside (IPTG). lac repressor encoded by lacI
   3765..3795    -  promoter       lac promoter: promoter for the E. coli lac operon
   3810..3831    -  protein_bind   CAP binding site: CAP binding activates transcription in the presence of cAMP. E. coli catabolite activator protein
   3844..3932    -  CDS            lacI (fragment): lac repressor; lacI; The lac repressor binds to the lac operator to inhibit transcription in E. coli. This inhibition can be relieved by adding lactose or isopropyl-β-D-thiogalactopyranoside (IPTG).
   4019..4127    -  oriT           oriT: incP origin of transfer
   4304..4408    +  promoter       AmpR promoter: bla
   4409..5269    +  CDS            AmpR: β-lactamase; bla; confers resistance to ampicillin, carbenicillin, and related antibiotics
   5425..5460    +  rep_origin     CloDF13 ori (fragment): Plasmids containing the CloDF13 (CDF) origin of replication can be propagated in E. coli cells that contain additional plasmids with compatible origins.
   5796..6995    -  CDS            TcR: tetracycline efflux protein; tetA; confers resistance to tetracycline
   7101..7751    +  CDS            TetR: tetracycline resistance regulatory protein; tetR
   8251..8882    +  rep_origin     oriV: incP origin of replication
   8946..9224    +  CDS            klaC (fragment): KLAC_ECOLX - Also known as telB. Protein predicted: Swiss-Prot protein existence level 4. Belongs to the kla operon, which is associated with cryptic tellurite resistance, and IncW plasmid fertility inhibition. From Escherichia coli.
   9248..9571    +  CDS            tnpA (fragment): TN5P_ECOLX - Also known as tnp. Experimental evidence at protein level: Swiss-Prot protein existence level 1. Mediates transposition of transposon Tn5 by a 'cut and paste' mechanism. First, the monomeric transposase binds the 19 bp inverted DNA repeats flanking the transposon. Then, dimerization of the DNA- bound transposase creates a synaptic DNA complex. After nicking of the first DNA strand, excision of the transposon proceeds through a series of intermediates. The transposase then mediates the insertion of the transposon at a new site by strand transfer. The activity of the wild- type tran
   9619..10767   +  CDS            trfA: trans-acting replication protein that binds to and activates oriV
  10819..11931   -  CDS            LuxE: LuxE; luxE; from the Photorhabdus luminescens bioluminescence operon
  12110..13093   -  CDS            LuxB: LuxB luciferase subunit; luxB; from the Photorhabdus luminescens bioluminescence operon
  13108..14190   -  CDS            LuxA: LuxA luciferase subunit; luxA; from the Photorhabdus luminescens bioluminescence operon
  14239..15162   -  CDS            LuxD: LuxD acyltransferase; luxD; from the Photorhabdus luminescens bioluminescence operon
  15175..16617   -  CDS            LuxC: LuxC fatty acid reductase; luxC; from the Photorhabdus luminescens bioluminescence operon
  16974..416     +  CDS            dctB (fragment) (across the origin): DCTB_RHIME - Experimental evidence at protein level: Swiss-Prot protein existence level 1. Member of the two-component regulatory system DctB/DctD involved in the transport of C4-dicarboxylates. DctB functions as a membrane-associated protein kinase that phosphorylates DctD in response to environmental signals. From Rhizobium meliloti (strain 1021) (Ensifer meliloti) (Sinorhizobium meliloti).
