[The description below was written by a language model from this plasmid's Addgene catalogue record and pLannotate feature annotations shown in this document.]
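Description:
pLMB714 is a low-copy, broad-host-range bacterial reporter plasmid built on the pIJ11268 backbone and designed as a whole-cell biosensor for C4-dicarboxylates. The feature table shows an IncP/RK2-type replicon (oriV with the trans-acting replication protein TrfA), which allows maintenance in E. coli and other Gram-negative bacteria. An IncP oriT permits conjugative mobilisation, consistent with propagation in the donor strain E. coli S17-1. Stable inheritance without selection is supported by the RK2 par region: the parA and parB partition-associated genes and the ParD/ParE toxin-antitoxin system, which kills cells that lose the plasmid. Selection is by tetracycline (tetA efflux gene with its tetR regulator). The annotation also detects an intact β-lactamase cassette, although ampicillin is not listed as a selection marker, along with vestigial lac promoter/operator, lacI, Tn5 transposase, klaC and CloDF13 ori fragments that appear to be backbone remnants.

The payload is a roughly 1 kb region upstream of RL3424 (dctA) from Rhizobium leguminosarum bv. viciae strain 3841, cloned between BamHI and KpnI sites next to a luxCDABE bioluminescence operon of the Photorhabdus luminescens type. The insert includes a fragment annotated as dctB, oriented divergently from the lux genes. DctB is the sensor kinase of the DctB/DctD two-component system that responds to C4-dicarboxylates, so the cloned region presumably carries the dctA promoter in the intergenic space, although no promoter is annotated. Because the lux operon encodes both the luciferase and the enzymes that make its substrate, promoter induction gives light output with no added substrate. The associated publication title indicates use in bacterial biosensors for in vivo spatiotemporal mapping of root secretion.
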