Addgene plasmid #83786: pLMB714
Purpose: C4-dicarboxylates biosensor plasmid
Depositing lab: Philip Poole. Depositing organization: University of Oxford. Publication: Bacterial Biosensors for in Vivo Spatiotemporal Mapping of Root Secretion. Pini F, East AK, Appia-Ayme C, Tomek J, Karunakaran R, Mendoza-Suarez M, Edwards A, Terpolilli JJ, Roworth J, Downie JA, Poole PS. Plant Physiol. 2017 Jul;174(3):1289-1306. doi: 10.1104/pp.16.01302. Epub 2017 May 11. PubMed 28495892.
Backbone
  Vector backbone: pIJ11268
  Backbone size w/o insert (bp): 16260
  Total vector size (bp): 17275
Growth in bacteria
  Bacterial resistance: Tetracycline, 10 μg/mL
  Growth temperature: 37°C
  Growth strain: E. coli S17-1
  Copy number: Low Copy
Gene/Insert
  Gene/Insert name: Region upstream RL3424 (dctA)
  Species: Rhizobium leguminosarum bv. viciae, strain 3841
  Insert size (bp): 1015
  Cloning method: Restriction Enzyme; 5′ cloning site BamHI (not destroyed); 3′ cloning site KpnI (not destroyed)
  Sequencing primers: 5′ CCATCTTTGCCCTACCGTAT; 3′ AAACCGACGCCATCACCCAG
Terms and licenses: Academic/Nonprofit Terms; Industry Terms: Not Available to Industry
How to cite: pLMB714 was a gift from Philip Poole (Addgene plasmid # 83786 ; http://n2t.net/addgene:83786 ; RRID:Addgene_83786)
